Addgene plasmid #227213: L299A USP7 catalytic
Depositing lab: Irina Bezsonova. Publication: Functional spectrum of USP7 pathogenic variants in Hao-Fountain syndrome: Insights into the enzyme's activity, stability, and allosteric modulation. Korchak EJ, Sharafi M, Jaen Maisonet I, Salazar-Chaparro A, Semenova IV, Khan H, O'Neil AL, Caro P, Schaaf CP, Buhrlage SJ, Bezsonova I. Proc Natl Acad Sci U S A. 2025 Sep 30;122(39):e2510252122. doi: 10.1073/pnas.2510252122. Epub 2025 Sep 22. PubMed 40982686.
Backbone
  Vector backbone: pET28a-LIC Vector (GenBank accession EF442785)
  Backbone manufacturer: Structural Genomics Consortium, Toronto
  Backbone size w/o insert (bp): 5306
  Vector type: Bacterial Expression
Growth in bacteria
  Bacterial resistance: Kanamycin, 50 μg/mL
  Growth temperature: 37°C
  Growth strain: DH5alpha
  Copy number: Low Copy
Gene/Insert
  Gene/Insert name: USP7 (Ubiquitin carboxyl-terminal hydrolase 7) (alt name: HAUSP)
  Species: H. sapiens (human)
  Insert size (bp): 1062
  Mutation: L299A; aa 207-560
  Entrez Gene: USP7 (a.k.a. C16DELp13.2, DEL16P13.2, HAFOUS, HAUSP, TEF1)
  Promoter: T7-promoter
  Tag / fusion protein: 6His (N terminal on insert)
Terms and licenses: Academic/Nonprofit Terms; Industry Terms: Not Available to Industry
Depositor comments: USP7 Catalytic domain mutation L299A
How to cite: L299A USP7 catalytic was a gift from Irina Bezsonova (Addgene plasmid # 227213 ; http://n2t.net/addgene:227213 ; RRID:Addgene_227213)
