[The description below was written by a language model from this plasmid's Addgene catalogue record and pLannotate feature annotations shown in this document.]
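Description:
L299A USP7 catalytic is a bacterial expression plasmid built on the pET28a-LIC backbone, a ligation-independent cloning derivative of pET28a. It carries a pBR322-type origin together with the bom region and the rop gene, which keeps copy number low, consistent with the low-copy designation in the record. An f1 phage origin is also present. Selection is by kanamycin through an aminoglycoside phosphotransferase (KanR) gene. The short tetracycline-resistance fragments and the partial AmpR promoter flagged in the annotation appear to be backbone remnants rather than functional markers.

The payload is a 1,062 bp fragment of human USP7 (also called HAUSP), a ubiquitin carboxyl-terminal hydrolase. The fragment encodes residues 207–560, corresponding to the catalytic domain, and carries an L299A substitution. Expression is driven by a T7 promoter followed by a lac operator and the T7 gene 10 ribosome binding site. The plasmid-borne lacI gene supplies repressor, so transcription is held off until induction with IPTG in a host that provides T7 RNA polymerase. A T7 terminator closes the cassette. The protein is fused to an N-terminal 6xHis tag for metal-affinity purification, and the annotation detects a His-containing tag fragment just upstream of the insert. A second His-tag fragment is annotated downstream of the insert, but the record lists only the N-terminal tag and does not say whether the downstream one is translated.

The associated publication examines USP7 pathogenic variants in Hao-Fountain syndrome, looking at enzyme activity, stability and allosteric modulation. The plasmid therefore serves to produce recombinant mutant catalytic domain in E. coli, presumably for biochemical and biophysical comparison with other USP7 forms. The record does not state the specific rationale for the L299A change.
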