Features (pLannotate 1.2.2; 20 found; start..end, strand, type, name):
      1..589     +  rep_origin     ori: high-copy-number ColE1/pMB1/pBR322/pUC origin of replication
    775..914     -  misc_feature   bom: basis of mobility region from pBR322
   1016..1207    -  CDS            rop: Rop protein, which maintains plasmids at low copy number; rop
   1224..1604    +  CDS            YPB1_ECOLX: Protein predicted: Swiss-Prot protein existence level 4. From Escherichia coli.
   1676..1967    -  CDS            TcR (fragment): tetracycline efflux protein; tet; confers resistance to tetracycline
   1982..2003    -  protein_bind   CAP binding site: CAP binding activates transcription in the presence of cAMP. E. coli catabolite activator protein
   2016..3098    -  CDS            lacI: lac repressor; lacI; The lac repressor binds to the lac operator to inhibit transcription in E. coli. This inhibition can be relieved by adding lactose or isopropyl-β-D-thiogalactopyranoside (IPTG).
   3099..3176    -  promoter       lacI promoter: lacI
   3184..3463    -  CDS            TcR (fragment): tetracycline efflux protein; tet; confers resistance to tetracycline
   3485..3503    +  promoter       T7 promoter: promoter for bacteriophage T7 RNA polymerase
   3504..3528    +  protein_bind   lac operator: The lac repressor binds to the lac operator to inhibit transcription in E. coli. This inhibition can be relieved by adding lactose or isopropyl-β-D-thiogalactopyranoside (IPTG). lac repressor encoded by lacI
   3543..3565    +  RBS            RBS: efficient ribosome binding site from bacteriophage T7 gene 10 (Olins and Rangwala, 1989)
   3584..3600    +  CDS            capTEV™ (fragment): composite tag for in vivo biotinylation, TEV protease cleavage, and 6xHis tagging
   3626..4687    +  CDS            USP7 (fragment): UBP7_HUMAN - Also known as HAUSP. Experimental evidence at protein level: Swiss-Prot protein existence level 1. (Microbial infection) Contributes to the overall stabilization and trans-activation capability of the herpesvirus 1 trans-acting transcriptional protein ICP0/VMW110 during HSV-1 infection. From Homo sapiens (Human).
   4717..4734    +  CDS            9xHis (fragment): 9xHis affinity tag
   4744..4793    +  CDS            SET1 (fragment): solubility-enhancement tag derived from T7 phage gene 10B
   4801..4848    +  terminator     T7 terminator: transcription terminator for bacteriophage T7 RNA polymerase
   4885..5313    +  rep_origin     f1 ori (sequence partly withheld): f1 bacteriophage origin of replication; arrow indicates direction of (+) strand synthesis
   5366..5423    +  promoter       AmpR promoter (fragment): bla
   5432..6247    -  CDS            KanR: aminoglycoside phosphotransferase; aph(3')-Ia; confers resistance to kanamycin in bacteria or G418 (Geneticin®) in eukaryotes
>Addgene plasmid #227213 | L299A USP7 catalytic | addgene full sequence | sequence record 449549 | Addgene NGS Result
TTGAGATCCTTTTTTTCTGCGCGTAATCTGCTGCTTGCAAACAAAAAAACCACCGCTACCAGCGGTGGTT
TGTTTGCCGGATCAAGAGCTACCAACTCTTTTTCCGAAGGTAACTGGCTTCAGCAGAGCGCAGATACCAA
ATACTGTCCTTCTAGTGTAGCCGTAGTTAGGCCACCACTTCAAGAACTCTGTAGCACCGCCTACATACCT
CGCTCTGCTAATCCTGTTACCAGTGGCTGCTGCCAGTGGCGATAAGTCGTGTCTTACCGGGTTGGACTCA
AGACGATAGTTACCGGATAAGGCGCAGCGGTCGGGCTGAACGGGGGGTTCGTGCACACAGCCCAGCTTGG
AGCGAACGACCTACACCGAACTGAGATACCTACAGCGTGAGCTATGAGAAAGCGCCACGCTTCCCGAAGG
GAGAAAGGCGGACAGGTATCCGGTAAGCGGCAGGGTCGGAACAGGAGAGCGCACGAGGGAGCTTCCAGGG
GGAAACGCCTGGTATCTTTATAGTCCTGTCGGGTTTCGCCACCTCTGACTTGAGCGTCGATTTTTGTGAT
GCTCGTCAGGGGGGCGGAGCCTATGGAAAAACGCCAGCAACGCGGCCTTTTTACGGTTCCTGGCCTTTTG
CTGGCCTTTTGCTCACATGTTCTTTCCTGCGTTATCCCCTGATTCTGTGGATAACCGTATTACCGCCTTT
GAGTGAGCTGATACCGCTCGCCGCAGCCGAACGACCGAGCGCAGCGAGTCAGTGAGCGAGGAAGCGGAAG
AGCGCCTGATGCGGTATTTTCTCCTTACGCATCTGTGCGGTATTTCACACCGCAATGGTGCACTCTCAGT
ACAATCTGCTCTGATGCCGCATAGTTAAGCCAGTATACACTCCGCTATCGCTACGTGACTGGGTCATGGC
TGCGCCCCGACACCCGCCAACACCCGCTGACGCGCCCTGACGGGCTTGTCTGCTCCCGGCATCCGCTTAC
AGACAAGCTGTGACCGTCTCCGGGAGCTGCATGTGTCAGAGGTTTTCACCGTCATCACCGAAACGCGCGA
GGCAGCTGCGGTAAAGCTCATCAGCGTGGTCGTGAAGCGATTCACAGATGTCTGCCTGTTCATCCGCGTC
CAGCTCGTTGAGTTTCTCCAGAAGCGTTAATGTCTGGCTTCTGATAAAGCGGGCCATGTTAAGGGCGGTT
TTTTCCTGTTTGGTCACTGATGCCTCCGTGTAAGGGGGATTTCTGTTCATGGGGGTAATGATACCGATGA
AACGAGAGAGGATGCTCACGATACGGGTTACTGATGATGAACATGCCCGGTTACTGGAACGTTGTGAGGG
TAAACAACTGGCGGTATGGATGCGGCGGGACCAGAGAAAAATCACTCAGGGTCAATGCCAGCGCTTCGTT
AATACAGATGTAGGTGTTCCACAGGGTAGCCAGCAGCATCCTGCGATGCAGATCCGGAACATAATGGTGC
AGGGCGCTGACTTCCGCGTTTCCAGACTTTACGAAACACGGAAACCGAAGACCATTCATGTTGTTGCTCA
GGTCGCAGACGTTTTGCAGCAGCAGTCGCTTCACGTTCGCTCGCGTATCGGTGATTCATTCTGCTAACCA
GTAAGGCAACCCCGCCAGCCTAGCCGGGTCCTCAACGACAGGAGCACGATCATGCGCACCCGTGGGGCCG
CCATGCCGGCGATAATGGCCTGCTTCTCGCCGAAACGTTTGGTGGCGGGACCAGTGACGAAGGCTTGAGC
GAGGGCGTGCAAGATTCCGAATACCGCAAGCGACAGGCCGATCATCGTCGCGCTCCAGCGAAAGCGGTCC
TCGCCGAAAATGACCCAGAGCGCTGCCGGCACCTGTCCTACGAGTTGCATGATAAAGAAGACAGTCATAA
GTGCGGCGACGATAGTCATGCCCCGCGCCCACCGGAAGGAGCTGACTGGGTTGAAGGCTCTCAAGGGCAT
CGGTCGAGATCCCGGTGCCTAATGAGTGAGCTAACTTACATTAATTGCGTTGCGCTCACTGCCCGCTTTC
CAGTCGGGAAACCTGTCGTGCCAGCTGCATTAATGAATCGGCCAACGCGCGGGGAGAGGCGGTTTGCGTA
TTGGGCGCCAGGGTGGTTTTTCTTTTCACCAGTGAGACGGGCAACAGCTGATTGCCCTTCACCGCCTGGC
CCTGAGAGAGTTGCAGCAAGCGGTCCACGCTGGTTTGCCCCAGCAGGCGAAAATCCTGTTTGATGGTGGT
TAACGGCGGGATATAACATGAGCTGTCTTCGGTATCGTCGTATCCCACTACCGAGATATCCGCACCAACG
CGCAGCCCGGACTCGGTAATGGCGCGCATTGCGCCCAGCGCCATCTGATCGTTGGCAACCAGCATCGCAG
TGGGAACGATGCCCTCATTCAGCATTTGCATGGTTTGTTGAAAACCGGACATGGCACTCCAGTCGCCTTC
CCGTTCCGCTATCGGCTGAATTTGATTGCGAGTGAGATATTTATGCCAGCCAGCCAGACGCAGACGCGCC
GAGACAGAACTTAATGGGCCCGCTAACAGCGCGATTTGCTGGTGACCCAATGCGACCAGATGCTCCACGC
CCAGTCGCGTACCGTCTTCATGGGAGAAAATAATACTGTTGATGGGTGTCTGGTCAGAGACATCAAGAAA
TAACGCCGGAACATTAGTGCAGGCAGCTTCCACAGCAATGGCATCCTGGTCATCCAGCGGATAGTTAATG
ATCAGCCCACTGACGCGTTGCGCGAGAAGATTGTGCACCGCCGCTTTACAGGCTTCGACGCCGCTTCGTT
CTACCATCGACACCACCACGCTGGCACCCAGTTGATCGGCGCGAGATTTAATCGCCGCGACAATTTGCGA
CGGCGCGTGCAGGGCCAGACTGGAGGTGGCAACGCCAATCAGCAACGACTGTTTGCCCGCCAGTTGTTGT
GCCACGCGGTTGGGAATGTAATTCAGCTCCGCCATCGCCGCTTCCACTTTTTCCCGCGTTTTCGCAGAAA
CGTGGCTGGCCTGGTTCACCACGCGGGAAACGGTCTGATAAGAGACACCGGCATACTCTGCGACATCGTA
TAACGTTACTGGTTTCACATTCACCACCCTGAATTGACTCTCTTCCGGGCGCTATCATGCCATACCGCGA
AAGGTTTTGCGCCATTCGATGGTGTCCGGGATCTCGACGCTCTCCCTTATGCGACTCCTGCATTAGGAAG
CAGCCCAGTAGTAGGTTGAGGCCGTTGAGCACCGCCGCCGCAAGGAATGGTGCATGCAAGGAGATGGCGC
CCAACAGTCCCCCGGCCACGGGGCCTGCCACCATACCCACGCCGAAACAAGCGCTCATGAGCCCGAAGTG
GCGAGCCCGATCTTCCCCATCGGTGATGTCGGCGATATAGGCGCCAGCAACCGCACCTGTGGCGCCGGTG
ATGCCGGCCACGATGCGTCCGGCGTAGAGGATCGAGATCTCGATCCCGCGAAATTAATACGACTCACTAT
AGGGGAATTGTGAGCGGATAACAATTCCCCTCTAGAAATAATTTTGTTTAACTTTAAGAAGGAGATATAC
CATGGGCAGCAGCCATCATCATCATCATCACAGCAGCGGCCTGGTTCCGCGTGGTAGTAAGAAGCACACA
GGCTACGTCGGCTTAAAGAATCAGGGAGCGACTTGTTACATGAACAGCCTGCTACAGACGTTATTTTTCA
CGAATCAGCTACGAAAGGCTGTGTACATGATGCCAACCGAGGGGGATGATTCGTCTAAAAGCGTCCCTTT
AGCATTACAAAGAGTGTTCTATGAATTACAGCATAGTGATAAACCTGTAGGAACAAAAAAGTTAACAAAG
TCATTTGGGTGGGAAACTTTAGATAGCTTCATGCAACATGATGTTCAGGAGGCGTGTCGAGTGTTGCTCG
ATAATGTGGAAAATAAGATGAAAGGCACCTGTGTAGAGGGCACCATACCCAAATTATTCCGCGGCAAAAT
GGTGTCCTATATCCAGTGTAAAGAAGTAGACTATCGGTCTGATAGAAGAGAAGATTATTATGATATCCAG
CTAAGTATCAAAGGAAAGAAAAATATATTTGAATCATTTGTGGATTATGTGGCAGTAGAACAGCTCGATG
GGGACAATAAATACGACGCTGGGGAACATGGCTTACAGGAAGCAGAGAAAGGTGTGAAATTCCTAACATT
GCCACCAGTGTTACATCTACAACTGATGAGATTTATGTATGACCCTCAGACGGACCAAAATATCAAGATC
AATGATAGGTTTGAATTCCCAGAGCAGTTACCACTTGATGAATTTTTGCAAAAAACAGATCCTAAGGACC
CTGCAAATTATATTCTTCATGCAGTCCTGGTTCATAGTGGAGATAATCATGGTGGACATTATGTGGTTTA
TCTAAACCCCAAAGGGGATGGCAAATGGTGTAAATTTGATGACGACGTGGTGTCAAGGTGTACTAAAGAG
GAAGCAATTGAGCACAATTATGGGGGTCACGATGACGACCTGTCTGTTCGACACTGCACTAATGCTTACA
TGTTAGTCTACATCAGGGAATCAAAACTGAGTGAAGTTTTACAGGCGGTCACCGACCATGATATTCCTCA
GCAGTTGGTGGAGCGATTACAAGAAGAGAAAAGGATCGAGGCTCAGAAGCGGAAGGAGCGGCAGGAATGA
TGACGAAGCTTGCGGCCGCACTCGAGCACCACCACCACCACCACTGAGATCCGGCTGCTAACAAAGCCCG
AAAGGAAGCTGAGTTGGCTGCTGCCACCGCTGAGCAATAACTAGCATAACCCCTTGGGGCCTCTAAACGG
GTCTTGAGGGGTTTTTTGCTGAAAGGAGGAACTATATCCGGATTGGCGAATGGG
[124 nt withheld, positions 4885-5008]
C
[91 nt withheld, positions 5010-5100]
A
[49 nt withheld, positions 5102-5150]
CCTTTGACGTTGGAGTCCACGTTCTTT
[37 nt withheld, positions 5178-5214]
ACCCTATCTCGGTCTATTCTTTTGATTTATAAGGGATTTTGCCGATTTCGGCCTATTGGTTAAAAAATGA
GCTGATTTAACAAAAATTTAACGCGAATTTTAACAAAATATTAACGCTTACAATTTAGGTGGCACTTTTC
GGGGAAATGTGCGCGGAACCCCTATTTGTTTATTTTTCTAAATACATTCAAATATGTATCCGCTCATGAA
TTAATTCTTAGAAAAACTCATCGAGCATCAAATGAAACTGCAATTTATTCATATCAGGATTATCAATACC
ATATTTTTGAAAAAGCCGTTTCTGTAATGAAGGAGAAAACTCACCGAGGCAGTTCCATAGGATGGCAAGA
TCCTGGTATCGGTCTGCGATTCCGACTCGTCCAACATCAATACAACCTATTAATTTCCCCTCGTCAAAAA
TAAGGTTATCAAGTGAGAAATCACCATGAGTGACGACTGAATCCGGTGAGAATGGCAAAAGTTTATGCAT
TTCTTTCCAGACTTGTTCAACAGGCCAGCCATTACGCTCGTCATCAAAATCACTCGCATCAACCAAACCG
TTATTCATTCGTGATTGCGCCTGAGCGAGACGAAATACGCGATCGCTGTTAAAAGGACAATTACAAACAG
GAATCGAATGCAACCGGCGCAGGAACACTGCCAGCGCATCAACAATATTTTCACCTGAATCAGGATATTC
TTCTAATACCTGGAATGCTGTTTTCCCGGGGATCGCAGTGGTGAGTAACCATGCATCATCAGGAGTACGG
ATAAAATGCTTGATGGTCGGAAGAGGCATAAATTCCGTCAGCCAGTTTAGTCTGACCATCTCATCTGTAA
CATCATTGGCAACGCTACCTTTGCCATGTTTCAGAAACAACTCTGGCGCATCGGGCTTCCCATACAATCG
ATAGATTGTCGCACCTGATTGCCCGACATTATCGCGAGCCCATTTATACCCATATAAATCAGCATCCATG
TTGGAATTTAATCGCGGCCTAGAGCAAGACGTTTCCCGTTGAATATGGCTCATAACACCCCTTGTATTAC
TGTTTATGTAAGCAGACAGTTTTATTGTTCATGACCAAAATCCCTTAACGTGAGTTTTCGTTCCACTGAG
CGTCAGACCCCGTAGAAAAGATCAAAGGATCTTC
